Addgene plasmid #184974: pSCL.040
Purpose: Test effect of extending a1/a2 on ADE2 editing rates in yeast
Depositing lab: Seth Shipman. Depositing organization: J. David Gladstone Institutes. Publication: Precise genome editing across kingdoms of life using retron-derived DNA. Lopez SC, Crawford KD, Lear SK, Bhattarai-Kline S, Shipman SL. Nat Chem Biol. 2022 Feb;18(2):199-206. doi: 10.1038/s41589-021-00927-y. Epub 2021 Dec 23. PubMed 34949838.
Backbone
  Vector backbone: pZS165 (Addgene plasmid #114451)
  Vector type: Yeast Expression
Growth in bacteria
  Bacterial resistance: Ampicillin, 100 μg/mL
  Growth temperature: 37°C
  Growth strain: DH5alpha
  Copy number: High Copy
Gene/Insert
  Gene/Insert name: Eco1 editing ncRNA and gRNA, ADE2 P272X, a1/a2 length: 27 v2
  gRNA/shRNA sequence: attaacgaaattgcccca
  Species: E. coli
  Mutation: ADE2 donor P272stop, a1/a2 length extended to 27 bp
  Promoter: Gal7
  Cloning method: Gibson Cloning
Terms and licenses: Academic/Nonprofit Terms; Industry Terms: Not Available to Industry
How to cite: pSCL.040 was a gift from Seth Shipman (Addgene plasmid # 184974 ; http://n2t.net/addgene:184974 ; RRID:Addgene_184974)
