[The description below was written by a language model from this plasmid's Addgene catalogue record and pLannotate feature annotations shown in this document.]
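Description:
pSCL.040 is a yeast expression plasmid built on the pZS165 backbone and designed for retron-based genome editing in Saccharomyces cerevisiae. It is a shuttle vector. In E. coli it is maintained at high copy through a ColE1/pUC-type origin and selected with ampicillin via the bla gene. In yeast it replicates as a low-copy centromeric plasmid through a CEN6/ARS element and is selected by uracil prototrophy with a URA3 cassette under its own promoter, a marker that can also be counterselected with 5-FOA. An f1 origin, a T7 promoter, and fragments of lacZα, rop and bom are backbone remnants.

The payload is a chimeric RNA cassette, which the catalogue entry states is driven by the galactose-inducible Gal7 promoter, although the feature table does not annotate that promoter. The cassette fuses the E. coli Eco1 retron non-coding RNA to an S. pyogenes Cas9 guide RNA. The annotated features fit this layout: a hammerhead ribozyme fragment lies upstream and likely processes the transcript's 5′ end, a roughly 100-nt ADE2 fragment serves as the repair donor embedded in the ncRNA, and a tracrRNA-derived scaffold lies downstream. A retron reverse transcriptase, which is not annotated here and is presumably supplied separately along with Cas9, would copy the ncRNA into single-stranded donor DNA. That donor templates repair of the Cas9 cut at ADE2 and installs a P272stop mutation.

In this variant the a1/a2 complementary regions of the ncRNA are extended to 27 bp (version 2). The stated purpose is to test how extending a1/a2 affects ADE2 editing rates in yeast.
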