Features (pLannotate 1.2.2; 16 found; start..end, strand, type, name):
    127..231     +  promoter       AmpR promoter: bla
    232..1092    +  CDS            AmpR: β-lactamase; bla; confers resistance to ampicillin, carbenicillin, and related antibiotics
   1263..1851    +  rep_origin     ori: high-copy-number ColE1/pMB1/pBR322/pUC origin of replication
   2288..2312    +  misc_RNA       sTRSV HHRz (fragment): hammerhead ribozyme from the tobacco ringspot virus satellite RNA (Khvorova et al., 2003)
   2435..2534    +  CDS            ADE2 (fragment): phosphoribosylaminoimidazole carboxylase, required for adenine biosynthesis; S. cerevisiae ADE2; yeast auxotrophic marker
   2620..2687    +  misc_RNA       tracrRNA (fragment): trans-activating CRISPR RNA for the Streptococcus pyogenes CRISPR/Cas9 system
   2858..2877    +  promoter       LEU2 promoter (fragment): S. cerevisiae LEU2
   3134..3152    -  promoter       T7 promoter: promoter for bacteriophage T7 RNA polymerase
   3160..3315    +  CDS            lacZα (fragment): LacZα fragment of β-galactosidase; lacZ fragment
   3319..3747    +  rep_origin     f1 ori (sequence partly withheld): f1 bacteriophage origin of replication; arrow indicates direction of (+) strand synthesis
   3775..3826    -  misc_feature   bom (fragment): basis of mobility region from pBR322
   3905..4708    -  CDS            URA3: orotidine-5'-phosphate decarboxylase, required for uracil biosynthesis; S. cerevisiae URA3; yeast auxotrophic marker, counterselectable with 5-fluoroorotic acid (5-FOA)
   4709..4925    -  promoter       URA3 promoter: S. cerevisiae URA3
   4933..4982    -  misc_feature   bom (fragment): basis of mobility region from pBR322
   5084..5119    -  CDS            rop (fragment): Rop protein, which maintains plasmids at low copy number; rop
   5187..90      -  misc_feature   CEN/ARS (across the origin): S. cerevisiae CEN6 centromere fused to an autonomously replicating sequence
>Addgene plasmid #184974 | pSCL.040 | addgene full sequence | sequence record 376705 | Addgene NGS Result
TTTTCTTTAATTTCTTTTTTTACTTTCTATTTTTAATTTATATATTTATATTAAAAAATTTAAATTATAA
TTATTTTTATAGCACGTGATGAAAAGGACCCAGGTGGCACTTTTCGGGGAAATGTGCGCGGAACCCCTAT
TTGTTTATTTTTCTAAATACATTCAAATATGTATCCGCTCATGAGACAATAACCCTGATAAATGCTTCAA
TAATATTGAAAAAGGAAGAGTATGAGTATTCAACATTTCCGTGTCGCCCTTATTCCCTTTTTTGCGGCAT
TTTGCCTTCCTGTTTTTGCTCACCCAGAAACGCTGGTGAAAGTAAAAGATGCTGAAGATCAGTTGGGTGC
ACGAGTGGGTTACATCGAACTGGATCTCAACAGCGGTAAGATCCTTGAGAGTTTTCGCCCCGAAGAACGT
TTTCCAATGATGAGCACTTTTAAAGTTCTGCTATGTGGCGCGGTATTATCCCGTATTGACGCCGGGCAAG
AGCAACTCGGTCGCCGCATACACTATTCTCAGAATGACTTGGTTGAGTACTCACCAGTCACAGAAAAGCA
TCTTACGGATGGCATGACAGTAAGAGAATTATGCAGTGCTGCCATAACCATGAGTGATAACACTGCGGCC
AACTTACTTCTGACAACGATCGGAGGACCGAAGGAGCTAACCGCTTTTTTGCACAACATGGGGGATCATG
TAACTCGCCTTGATCGTTGGGAACCGGAGCTGAATGAAGCCATACCAAACGACGAGCGTGACACCACGAT
GCCTGTAGCAATGGCAACAACGTTGCGCAAACTATTAACTGGCGAACTACTTACTCTAGCTTCCCGGCAA
CAATTAATAGACTGGATGGAGGCGGATAAAGTTGCAGGACCACTTCTGCGCTCGGCCCTTCCGGCTGGCT
GGTTTATTGCTGATAAATCTGGAGCCGGTGAGCGTGGGTCTCGCGGTATCATTGCAGCACTGGGGCCAGA
TGGTAAGCCCTCCCGTATCGTAGTTATCTACACGACGGGGAGTCAGGCAACTATGGATGAACGAAATAGA
CAGATCGCTGAGATAGGTGCCTCACTGATTAAGCATTGGTAACTGTCAGACCAAGTTTACTCATATATAC
TTTAGATTGATTTAAAACTTCATTTTTAATTTAAAAGGATCTAGGTGAAGATCCTTTTTGATAATCTCAT
GACCAAAATCCCTTAACGTGAGTTTTCGTTCCACTGAGCGTCAGACCCCGTAGAAAAGATCAAAGGATCT
TCTTGAGATCCTTTTTTTCTGCGCGTAATCTGCTGCTTGCAAACAAAAAAACCACCGCTACCAGCGGTGG
TTTGTTTGCCGGATCAAGAGCTACCAACTCTTTTTCCGAAGGTAACTGGCTTCAGCAGAGCGCAGATACC
AAATACTGTTCTTCTAGTGTAGCCGTAGTTAGGCCACCACTTCAAGAACTCTGTAGCACCGCCTACATAC
CTCGCTCTGCTAATCCTGTTACCAGTGGCTGCTGCCAGTGGCGATAAGTCGTGTCTTACCGGGTTGGACT
CAAGACGATAGTTACCGGATAAGGCGCAGCGGTCGGGCTGAACGGGGGGTTCGTGCACACAGCCCAGCTT
GGAGCGAACGACCTACACCGAACTGAGATACCTACAGCGTGAGCTATGAGAAAGCGCCACGCTTCCCGAA
GGGAGAAAGGCGGACAGGTATCCGGTAAGCGGCAGGGTCGGAACAGGAGAGCGCACGAGGGAGCTTCCAG
GGGGAAACGCCTGGTATCTTTATAGTCCTGTCGGGTTTCGCCACCTCTGACTTGAGCGTCGATTTTTGTG
ATGCTCGTCAGGGGGGCGGAGCCTATGGAAAAAGGCCAGCAACGCGGCCTTTTTACGGTTCCTGGCCTTT
TGCTGGCCTTTTGCTGGCCTTTTGCTCAAGTAGAGGGGGTAATTTTTCCCCTTTATTTTGTTCATACATT
CTTAAATTGCTTTGCCTCTCCTTTTGGAAAGCTATACTTCGGAGCACTGTTGAGCGAAGGCTCATTAGAT
ATATTTTCTGTCATTTTCCTTAACCCAAAAATAAGGGAAAGGGTCCAAAAAGCGCTCGGACAACTGTTGA
CCGTGATCCGAAGGACTGGCTATACAGTGTTCACAAAATAGCCAAGCTGAAAATAATGTGTAGCTATGTT
CAGTTAGTTTGGCTAGCAAAGATATAAAAGCAGGTCGGAAATATTTATGGGCATTATTATGCAGAGCATC
AACATGATAAAAAAAAACAGTTGAATATTCCCTCAAAAGGGTGCGCATCTGATGAGTCCGTGAGGACGAA
ACGAGCTAGCTCGTCATACGGAATCTTATCATGCGCACCCTTAGCGAGAGGTTTATCATTAAGGTCAACC
TCTGGATGTTGTTTCGGCATCCTGCATTGAATCTGAGTTACTGTCTGTTTTCCTTGGAAATGTTCTATTT
AGAAACAGGGGAATTGCTTATTAACGAAATTGCCTGAAGGCCTCACAACTCTGGACATTATACCATTGAT
GCTTGCGTCACTTCAGGAAACCCGTTTCTTCTGACGTAAGGGTGCGCATGATAAGATTCCGTAATTAACG
AAATTGCCCCAGTTTCAGAGCTATGCTGGAAACAGCATAGCAAGTTGAAATAAGGCTAGTCCGTTATCAA
CTTGAAAAAGTGGCACCGAGTCGGTGCTTTTTGATGGCCGGCATGGTCCCAGCCTCCTCGCTGGCGCCGG
CTGGGCAACACCTTCGGGTGGCGAATGGGACTTAAAGAAAGTGGAATATTCATTCATATCATATTTTTTC
TATTAACTGCCTGGTTTCTTTTAAATTTTTTATTGGTTGTCGACTTGAACGGAGTGACAATATATATATA
TATATTTAATAATGACATCATTATCTGTAAATCTGATTCTTAATGCTATTCTAGTTATGTAAGAGTGGTC
CTTTCCATAAAAAAAAAAAAAAAGAAAAAAGAATTTTAGGAATACAATGCAGCTTGTAAGTAAAATCTGG
AATATTCATATCGCCACAACTTCTTATGCTTATAAAAGCACTAATGCCTGAATTTATGTTGAAAATATGT
GTCACAAATAAAGAAACTGTGACATCTGACACATTTCCACGTACCCAATTCGCCCTATAGTGAGTCGTAT
TACGCGCGCTCACTGGCCGTCGTTTTACAACGTCGTGACTGGGAAAACCCTGGCGTTACCCAACTTAATC
GCCTTGCAGCACATCCCCCTTTCGCCAGCTGGCGTAATAGCGAAGAGGCCCGCACCGATCGCCCTTCCCA
ACAGTTGCGCAGCCTGAATGGCGAATGG
[124 nt withheld, positions 3319-3442]
C
[91 nt withheld, positions 3444-3534]
A
[49 nt withheld, positions 3536-3584]
CCTTTGACGTTGGAGTCCACGTTCTTT
[37 nt withheld, positions 3612-3648]
ACCCTATCTCGGTCTATTCTTTTGATTTATAAGGGATTTTGCCGATTTCGGCCTATTGGTTAAAAAATGA
GCTGATTTAACAAAAATTTAACGCGAATTTTAACAAAATATTAACGCTTACAATTTCCTGATGCGGTATT
TTCTCCTTACGCATCTGTGCGGTATTTCACACCGCATAGGGTAATAACTGATATAATTAAATTGAAGCTC
TAATTTGTGAGTTTAGTATACATGCATTTACTTATAATACAGTTTTTTAGTTTTGCTGGCCGCATCTTCT
CAAATATGCTTCCCAGCCTGCTTTTCTGTAACGTTCACCCTCTACCTTAGCATCCCTTCCCTTTGCAAAT
AGTCCTCTTCCAACAATAATAATGTCAGATCCTGTAGAGACCACATCATCCACGGTTCTATACTGTTGAC
CCAATGCGTCTCCCTTGTCATCTAAACCCACACCGGGTGTCATAATCAACCAATCGTAACCTTCATCTCT
TCCACCCATGTCTCTTTGAGCAATAAAGCCGATAACAAAATCTTTGTCGCTCTTCGCAATGTCAACAGTA
CCCTTAGTATATTCTCCAGTAGATAGGGAGCCCTTGCATGACAATTCTGCTAACATCAAAAGGCCTCTAG
GTTCCTTTGTTACTTCTTCTGCCGCCTGCTTCAAACCGCTAACAATACCTGGGCCCACCACACCGTGTGC
ATTCGTAATGTCTGCCCATTCTGCTATTCTGTATACACCCGCAGAGTACTGCAATTTGACTGTATTACCA
ATGTCAGCAAATTTTCTGTCTTCGAAGAGTAAAAAATTGTACTTGGCGGATAATGCCTTTAGCGGCTTAA
CTGTGCCCTCCATGGAAAAATCAGTCAAGATATCCACATGTGTTTTTAGTAAACAAATTTTGGGACCTAA
TGCTTCAACTAACTCCAGTAATTCCTTGGTGGTACGAACATCCAATGAAGCACACAAGTTTGTTTGCTTT
TCGTGCATGATATTAAATAGCTTGGCAGCAACAGGACTAGGATGAGTAGCAGCACGTTCCTTATATGTAG
CTTTCGACATGATTTATCTTCGTTTCCTGCAGGTTTTTGTTCTGTGCAGTTGGGTTAAGAATACTGGGCA
ATTTCATGTTTCTTCAACACTACATATGCGTATATATACCAATCTAAGTCTGTGCTCCTTCCTTCGTTCT
TCCTTCTGTTCGGAGATTACCGAATCAAAAAAATTTCAAGGAAACCGAAATCAAAAAAAAGAATAAAAAA
AAAAATGATGAATTGAAAAGGTGGTATGGTGCACTCTCAGTACAATCTGCTCTGATGCCGCATAGTTAAG
CCAGCCCCGACACCCGCCAACACCCGCTGACGCGCCCTGACGGGCTTGTCTGCTCCCGGCATCCGCTTAC
AGACAAGCTGTGACCGTCTCCGGGAGCTGCATGTGTCAGAGGTTTTCACCGTCATCACCGAAACGCGCGA
GACGAAAGGGCCTCGTGATACGCCTATTTTTATAGGTTAATGTCATGATAATAATGGTTTCTTAGACGGA
TCGCTTGCCTGTAACTTACACGCGCCTCGTATCTTTTAATGATGGAATAATTTGGGAATTTACTCTGTGT
TTATTTATTTTTATGTTTTGTATTTGGATTTTAGAAAGTAAATAAAGAAGGTAGAAGAGTTACGGAATGA
AGAAAAAAAAATAAACAAAGGTTTAAAAAATTTCAACAAAAAGCGTACTTTACATATATATTTATTAGAC
AAGAAAAGCAGATTAAATAGATATACATTCGATTAACGATAAGTAAAATGTAAAATCACAGGATTTTCGT
GTGTGGTCTTCTACACAGACAAGATGAAACAATTCGGCATTAATACCTGAGAGCAGGAAGAGCAAGATAA
AAGGTAGTATTTGTTGGCGATCCCCCTAGAGTCTTTTACATCTTCGGAAAACAAAAACTATT
